Addgene plasmid #245941: CMV-huADF WT
Purpose: Expressing wild type human actin depolymerizing factor (destrin)
Depositing lab: James Bamburg & Alan Weeds. Depositing organization: MRC Laboratory of Molecular Biology. Publication: Human actin depolymerizing factor mediates a pH-sensitive destruction of actin filaments. Hawkins M, Pope B, Maciver SK, Weeds AG. Biochemistry. 1993 Sep 28;32(38):9985-93. doi: 10.1021/bi00089a014. PubMed 8399167.
Backbone
  Vector backbone: pcDNA3.1
  Backbone manufacturer: Unknown
  Backbone size w/o insert (bp): 5428
  Vector type: Mammalian Expression
  Selectable markers: Neomycin (select with G418)
Growth in bacteria
  Bacterial resistance: Ampicillin, 100 μg/mL
  Growth temperature: 37°C
  Growth strain: DH5alpha
  Copy number: High Copy
Gene/Insert
  Gene/Insert name: actin depolymerizing factor (ADF) (alt name: destrin)
  Species: H. sapiens (human)
  Entrez Gene: DSTN (a.k.a. ACTDP, ADF, HEL32, bA462D18.2)
  Promoter: CMV
  Cloning method: Restriction Enzyme; 5′ cloning site Unspecified (unknown if destroyed)
Terms and licenses: Academic/Nonprofit Terms; Industry Terms: Not Available to Industry
Depositor comments: Human ADF is not targeted by cofilin shRNA
How to cite: CMV-huADF WT was a gift from James Bamburg & Alan Weeds (Addgene plasmid # 245941 ; http://n2t.net/addgene:245941 ; RRID:Addgene_245941)
