[The description below was written by a language model from this plasmid's Addgene catalogue record and pLannotate feature annotations shown in this document.]
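Description:
CMV-huADF WT is a mammalian expression plasmid built on the pcDNA3.1 backbone that carries the wild-type human actin depolymerizing factor (ADF, also called destrin; gene DSTN). The sequenced construct is about 5.9 kb. In bacteria it is maintained at high copy through a ColE1/pUC-type origin and selected with ampicillin via the β-lactamase gene and its own promoter. An f1 phage origin is also present, which in principle allows single-stranded DNA production. For selection in mammalian cells, an SV40 enhancer/early promoter drives the neomycin phosphotransferase gene, terminated by an SV40 polyadenylation signal, giving G418 resistance for stable line generation.

The expression cassette consists of the human cytomegalovirus immediate-early enhancer and promoter, followed by a T7 promoter that could support in vitro transcription, then the DSTN open reading frame of roughly 500 bp, and the bovine growth hormone polyadenylation signal. No epitope tag or fluorescent reporter is annotated, so the protein appears to be expressed untagged. The cloning sites used are not specified in the record. Several short annotated fragments (a truncated HIV-1 LTR hit just after the CMV promoter, a ble fragment, a lacI fragment, lac promoter/operator elements and a bom remnant) are most likely backbone remnants or automated-annotation similarity matches rather than functional parts of the design.

The plasmid is intended for expressing wild-type human ADF, an actin filament severing and monomer-binding protein, in mammalian cells. The depositor notes that human ADF is not targeted by cofilin shRNA, which suggests use alongside cofilin knockdown experiments, for example to test whether ADF can substitute for cofilin.
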