Features (pLannotate 1.2.2; 20 found; start..end, strand, type, name):
     28..80      -  misc_feature   bom (fragment): basis of mobility region from pBR322
    235..614     +  enhancer       CMV enhancer: human cytomegalovirus immediate early enhancer
    615..818     +  promoter       CMV promoter: human cytomegalovirus (CMV) immediate early promoter
    814..847     +  LTR            5' LTR (truncated) (fragment): truncated 5' long terminal repeat (LTR) from HIV-1
    863..881     +  promoter       T7 promoter: promoter for bacteriophage T7 RNA polymerase
    966..1460    +  CDS            DSTN: DEST_HUMAN - Also known as ACTDP, DSN. Experimental evidence at protein level: Swiss-Prot protein existence level 1. Actin-depolymerizing protein. Severs actin filaments (F- actin) and binds to actin monomers (G-actin). Acts in a pH-independent manner. From Homo sapiens (Human).
   1509..1733    +  polyA_signal   bGH poly(A) signal: bovine growth hormone polyadenylation signal
   1737..1758    +  promoter       SV40 promoter (fragment): SV40 enhancer and early promoter
   1779..2207    +  rep_origin     f1 ori (sequence partly withheld): f1 bacteriophage origin of replication; arrow indicates direction of (+) strand synthesis
   2221..2550    +  promoter       SV40 promoter: SV40 enhancer and early promoter
   2617..3408    +  CDS            neo: KKA2_KLEPN - Also known as kan, nptII. Experimental evidence at protein level: Swiss-Prot protein existence level 1. Resistance to kanamycin, neomycin, paromomycin, ribostamycin, butirosin and gentamicin B. From Klebsiella pneumoniae.
   3432..3590    +  CDS            ble (fragment): BLE_KLEPN - Experimental evidence at protein level: Swiss-Prot protein existence level 1. Binding protein with a strong affinity to the bleomycin family of antibiotics. Binds to CL990; an antimitotic-antibiotic compound. From Klebsiella pneumoniae.
   3585..3706    +  polyA_signal   SV40 poly(A) signal: SV40 polyadenylation signal
   3779..3795    -  protein_bind   lac operator: The lac repressor binds to the lac operator to inhibit transcription in E. coli. This inhibition can be relieved by adding lactose or isopropyl-β-D-thiogalactopyranoside (IPTG). lac repressor encoded by lacI
   3803..3833    -  promoter       lac promoter: promoter for the E. coli lac operon
   3848..3869    -  protein_bind   CAP binding site: CAP binding activates transcription in the presence of cAMP. E. coli catabolite activator protein
   3882..3974    -  CDS            lacI (fragment): lac repressor; lacI; The lac repressor binds to the lac operator to inhibit transcription in E. coli. This inhibition can be relieved by adding lactose or isopropyl-β-D-thiogalactopyranoside (IPTG).
   4157..4745    -  rep_origin     ori: high-copy-number ColE1/pMB1/pBR322/pUC origin of replication
   4916..5776    -  CDS            AmpR: β-lactamase; bla; confers resistance to ampicillin, carbenicillin, and related antibiotics
   5777..5881    -  promoter       AmpR promoter: bla
>Addgene plasmid #245941 | CMV-huADF WT | addgene full sequence | sequence record 490279 | Addgene NGS Result
GACGGATCGGGAGATCTCCCGATCCCCTATGGTGCACTCTCAGTACAATCTGCTCTGATGCCGCATAGTT
AAGCCAGTATCTGCTCCCTGCTTGTGTGTTGGAGGTCGCTGAGTAGTGCGCGAGCAAAATTTAAGCTACA
ACAAGGCAAGGCTTGACCGACAATTGCATGAAGAATCTGCTTAGGGTTAGGCGTTTTGCGCTGCTTCGCG
ATGTACGGGCCAGATATACGCGTTGACATTGATTATTGACTAGTTATTAATAGTAATCAATTACGGGGTC
ATTAGTTCATAGCCCATATATGGAGTTCCGCGTTACATAACTTACGGTAAATGGCCCGCCTGGCTGACCG
CCCAACGACCCCCGCCCATTGACGTCAATAATGACGTATGTTCCCATAGTAACGCCAATAGGGACTTTCC
ATTGACGTCAATGGGTGGAGTATTTACGGTAAACTGCCCACTTGGCAGTACATCAAGTGTATCATATGCC
AAGTACGCCCCCTATTGACGTCAATGACGGTAAATGGCCCGCCTGGCATTATGCCCAGTACATGACCTTA
TGGGACTTTCCTACTTGGCAGTACATCTACGTATTAGTCATCGCTATTACCATGGTGATGCGGTTTTGGC
AGTACATCAATGGGCGTGGATAGCGGTTTGACTCACGGGGATTTCCAAGTCTCCACCCCATTGACGTCAA
TGGGAGTTTGTTTTGGCACCAAAATCAACGGGACTTTCCAAAATGTCGTAACAACTCCGCCCCATTGACG
CAAATGGGCGGTAGGCGTGTACGGTGGGAGGTCTATATAAGCAGAGCTCTCTGGCTAACTAGAGAACCCA
CTGCTTACTGGCTTATCGAAATTAATACGACTCACTATAGGGAGACCCAAGCTGGCTAGCGTTTAAACGG
GCCCTCTAGACTCGAGCGGCCGCCACTGTGCTGGATATCTGCAGAATTCACCACCATGGCCTCAGGAGTG
CAAGTAGCTGATGAAGTATGTCGCATTTTTTATGACATGAAAGTTCGTAAATGCTCCACACCAGAAGAAA
TCAAGAAAAGAAAGAAGGCTGTCATTTTTTGTCTCAGTGCAGACAAAAAGTGCATCATTGTAGAAGAAGG
CAAAGAGATCTTGGTTGGAGATGTTGGTGTAACCATAACTGATCCTTTCAAGCATTTTGTGGGAATGCTT
CCTGAAAAAGATTGTCGCTATGCTTTGTATGATGCAAGCTTTGAAACAAAAGAATCCAGAAAAGAAGAGT
TGATGTTTTTTTTGTGGGCACCAGAACTAGCACCTCTGAAAAGTAAAATGATCTATGCAAGCTCCAAGGA
TGCAATTAAAAAGAAATTTCAAGGCATAAAACATGAATGTCAAGCAAATGGACCAGAAGATCTCAATCGG
GCTTGTATTGCTGAAAAGTTAGGTGGATCCTTAATTGTAGCCTTTGAAGGATGCCCTGTGTAGAGATATC
GGTACCAAGCTTAAGTTTAAACCGCTGATCAGCCTCGACTGTGCCTTCTAGTTGCCAGCCATCTGTTGTT
TGCCCCTCCCCCGTGCCTTCCTTGACCCTGGAAGGTGCCACTCCCACTGTCCTTTCCTAATAAAATGAGG
AAATTGCATCGCATTGTCTGAGTAGGTGTCATTCTATTCTGGGGGGTGGGGTGGGGCAGGACAGCAAGGG
GGAGGATTGGGAAGACAATAGCAGGCATGCTGGGGATGCGGTGGGCTCTATGGCTTCTGAGGCGGAAAGA
ACCAGCTGGGGCTCTAGGGGGTATCCCC
[124 nt withheld, positions 1779-1902]
C
[91 nt withheld, positions 1904-1994]
A
[49 nt withheld, positions 1996-2044]
CCTTTGACGTTGGAGTCCACGTTCTTT
[37 nt withheld, positions 2072-2108]
ACCCTATCTCGGTCTATTCTTTTGATTTATAAGGGATTTTGCCGATTTCGGCCTATTGGTTAAAAAATGA
GCTGATTTAACAAAAATTTAACGCGAATTAATTCTGTGGAATGTGTGTCAGTTAGGGTGTGGAAAGTCCC
CAGGCTCCCCAGCAGGCAGAAGTATGCAAAGCATGCATCTCAATTAGTCAGCAACCAGGTGTGGAAAGTC
CCCAGGCTCCCCAGCAGGCAGAAGTATGCAAAGCATGCATCTCAATTAGTCAGCAACCATAGTCCCGCCC
CTAACTCCGCCCATCCCGCCCCTAACTCCGCCCAGTTCCGCCCATTCTCCGCCCCATGGCTGACTAATTT
TTTTTATTTATGCAGAGGCCGAGGCCGCCTCTGCCTCTGAGCTATTCCAGAAGTAGTGAGGAGGCTTTTT
TGGAGGCCTAGGCTTTTGCAAAAAGCTCCCGGGAGCTTGTATATCCATTTTCGGATCTGATCAAGAGACA
GGATGAGGATCGTTTCGCATGATTGAACAAGATGGATTGCACGCAGGTTCTCCGGCCGCTTGGGTGGAGA
GGCTATTCGGCTATGACTGGGCACAACAGACAATCGGCTGCTCTGATGCCGCCGTGTTCCGGCTGTCAGC
GCAGGGGCGCCCGGTTCTTTTTGTCAAGACCGACCTGTCCGGTGCCCTGAATGAACTGCAGGACGAGGCA
GCGCGGCTATCGTGGCTGGCCACGACGGGCGTTCCTTGCGCAGCTGTGCTCGACGTTGTCACTGAAGCGG
GAAGGGACTGGCTGCTATTGGGCGAAGTGCCGGGGCAGGATCTCCTGTCATCTCACCTTGCTCCTGCCGA
GAAAGTATCCATCATGGCTGATGCAATGCGGCGGCTGCATACGCTTGATCCGGCTACCTGCCCATTCGAC
CACCAAGCGAAACATCGCATCGAGCGAGCACGTACTCGGATGGAAGCCGGTCTTGTCGATCAGGATGATC
TGGACGAAGAGCATCAGGGGCTCGCGCCAGCCGAACTGTTCGCCAGGCTCAAGGCGCGCATGCCCGACGG
CGAGGATCTCGTCGTGACCCATGGCGATGCCTGCTTGCCGAATATCATGGTGGAAAATGGCCGCTTTTCT
GGATTCATCGACTGTGGCCGGCTGGGTGTGGCGGACCGCTATCAGGACATAGCGTTGGCTACCCGTGATA
TTGCTGAAGAGCTTGGCGGCGAATGGGCTGACCGCTTCCTCGTGCTTTACGGTATCGCCGCTCCCGATTC
GCAGCGCATCGCCTTCTATCGCCTTCTTGACGAGTTCTTCTGAGCGGGACTCTGGGGTTCGAAATGACCG
ACCAAGCGACGCCCAACCTGCCATCACGAGATTTCGATTCCACCGCCGCCTTCTATGAAAGGTTGGGCTT
CGGAATCGTTTTCCGGGACGCCGGCTGGATGATCCTCCAGCGCGGGGATCTCATGCTGGAGTTCTTCGCC
CACCCCAACTTGTTTATTGCAGCTTATAATGGTTACAAATAAAGCAATAGCATCACAAATTTCACAAATA
AAGCATTTTTTTCACTGCATTCTAGTTGTGGTTTGTCCAAACTCATCAATGTATCTTATCATGTCTGTAT
ACCGTCGACCTCTAGCTAGAGCTTGGCGTAATCATGGTCATAGCTGTTTCCTGTGTGAAATTGTTATCCG
CTCACAATTCCACACAACATACGAGCCGGAAGCATAAAGTGTAAAGCCTGGGGTGCCTAATGAGTGAGCT
AACTCACATTAATTGCGTTGCGCTCACTGCCCGCTTTCCAGTCGGGAAACCTGTCGTGCCAGCTGCATTA
ATGAATCGGCCAACGCGCGGGGAGAGGCGGTTTGCGTATTGGGCGCTCTTCCGCTTCCTCGCTCACTGAC
TCGCTGCGCTCGGTCGTTCGGCTGCGGCGAGCGGTATCAGCTCACTCAAAGGCGGTAATACGGTTATCCA
CAGAATCAGGGGATAACGCAGGAAAGAACATGTGAGCAAAAGGCCAGCAAAAGGCCAGGAACCGTAAAAA
GGCCGCGTTGCTGGCGTTTTTCCATAGGCTCCGCCCCCCTGACGAGCATCACAAAAATCGACGCTCAAGT
CAGAGGTGGCGAAACCCGACAGGACTATAAAGATACCAGGCGTTTCCCCCTGGAAGCTCCCTCGTGCGCT
CTCCTGTTCCGACCCTGCCGCTTACCGGATACCTGTCCGCCTTTCTCCCTTCGGGAAGCGTGGCGCTTTC
TCATAGCTCACGCTGTAGGTATCTCAGTTCGGTGTAGGTCGTTCGCTCCAAGCTGGGCTGTGTGCACGAA
CCCCCCGTTCAGCCCGACCGCTGCGCCTTATCCGGTAACTATCGTCTTGAGTCCAACCCGGTAAGACACG
ACTTATCGCCACTGGCAGCAGCCACTGGTAACAGGATTAGCAGAGCGAGGTATGTAGGCGGTGCTACAGA
GTTCTTGAAGTGGTGGCCTAACTACGGCTACACTAGAAGAACAGTATTTGGTATCTGCGCTCTGCTGAAG
CCAGTTACCTTCGGAAAAAGAGTTGGTAGCTCTTGATCCGGCAAACAAACCACCGCTGGTAGCGGTGGTT
TTTTTGTTTGCAAGCAGCAGATTACGCGCAGAAAAAAAGGATCTCAAGAAGATCCTTTGATCTTTTCTAC
GGGGTCTGACGCTCAGTGGAACGAAAACTCACGTTAAGGGATTTTGGTCATGAGATTATCAAAAAGGATC
TTCACCTAGATCCTTTTAAATTAAAAATGAAGTTTTAAATCAATCTAAAGTATATATGAGTAAACTTGGT
CTGACAGTTACCAATGCTTAATCAGTGAGGCACCTATCTCAGCGATCTGTCTATTTCGTTCATCCATAGT
TGCCTGACTCCCCGTCGTGTAGATAACTACGATACGGGAGGGCTTACCATCTGGCCCCAGTGCTGCAATG
ATACCGCGAGACCCACGCTCACCGGCTCCAGATTTATCAGCAATAAACCAGCCAGCCGGAAGGGCCGAGC
GCAGAAGTGGTCCTGCAACTTTATCCGCCTCCATCCAGTCTATTAATTGTTGCCGGGAAGCTAGAGTAAG
TAGTTCGCCAGTTAATAGTTTGCGCAACGTTGTTGCCATTGCTACAGGCATCGTGGTGTCACGCTCGTCG
TTTGGTATGGCTTCATTCAGCTCCGGTTCCCAACGATCAAGGCGAGTTACATGATCCCCCATGTTGTGCA
AAAAAGCGGTTAGCTCCTTCGGTCCTCCGATCGTTGTCAGAAGTAAGTTGGCCGCAGTGTTATCACTCAT
GGTTATGGCAGCACTGCATAATTCTCTTACTGTCATGCCATCCGTAAGATGCTTTTCTGTGACTGGTGAG
TACTCAACCAAGTCATTCTGAGAATAGTGTATGCGGCGACCGAGTTGCTCTTGCCCGGCGTCAATACGGG
ATAATACCGCGCCACATAGCAGAACTTTAAAAGTGCTCATCATTGGAAAACGTTCTTCGGGGCGAAAACT
CTCAAGGATCTTACCGCTGTTGAGATCCAGTTCGATGTAACCCACTCGTGCACCCAACTGATCTTCAGCA
TCTTTTACTTTCACCAGCGTTTCTGGGTGAGCAAAAACAGGAAGGCAAAATGCCGCAAAAAAGGGAATAA
GGGCGACACGGAAATGTTGAATACTCATACTCTTCCTTTTTCAATATTATTGAAGCATTTATCAGGGTTA
TTGTCTCATGAGCGGATACATATTTGAATGTATTTAGAAAAATAAACAAATAGGGGTTCCGCGCACATTT
CCCCGAAAAGTGCCACCTGACGTC
